>Addgene plasmid #239740 | pKG3666_pGEEC576_pShip-EFS-ZF43a(inducible)-P2A-iRFP720-bGH | addgene full sequence | sequence record 476965 | Addgene NGS Result
TACTGGGCAGAGCGCACATCGCCCACAGTCCCCGAGAAGTTGGGGGGAGGGGTCGGCAATTGAACCGGTG
CCTAGAGAAGGTGGCGCGGGGTAAACTGGGAAAGTGATGTCGTGTACTGGCTCCGCCTTTTTCCCGAGGG
TGGGGGAGAACCGTATATAAGTGCAGTAGTCGCCGTGAACGTTCTTTTTCGCAACGGGTTTGCCGCCAGA
ACACAGTAATGGCCACCATGGATTATAAGGATCACGATGGCGACTACAAGGACCACGATATTGACTACAA
AGACGATGACGATAAAATGGCTCCTAAGAAAAAGCGCAAAGTCGGTATCCATGGCGTTCCCGTCGACGGT
GGACTCCAAGTTAAGATGGGAGTGCAGGTGGAAACCATCTCCCCAGGAGACGGGCGCACCTTCCCCAAGC
GCGGCCAGACCTGCGTGGTGCACTACACCGGGATGCTTGAAGATGGAAAGAAATTTGATTCCTCCCGGGA
CAGAAACAAGCCCTTTAAGTTTATGCTAGGCAAGCAGGAGGTGATCCGAGGCTGGGAAGAAGGGGTTGCC
CAGATGAGTGTGGGTCAGAGAGCCAAACTGACTATATCTCCAGATTATGCCTATGGTGCCACTGGGCACC
CAGGCATCATCCCACCACATGCCACTCTCGTCTTTGATGTGGAGCTTCTAAAACTGGAAGGATCCGGTGG
TGGCGGGTCTGGAGGAGGAGGTAGTGGTGGAGGTGGCTCTGGTACCGCTAGACCCGGGGAGCGCCCCTTC
CAGTGTCGCATTTGCATGCGGAACTTTTCGCGCCAGGACAGGCTTGACAGGCATACCCGTACTCATACCG
GTGAAAAACCGTTTCAGTGTCGGATCTGTATGCGAAATTTCTCCCAGAAGGAGCACTTGGCGGGGCATCT
ACGTACGCACACCGGCGAGAAGCCATTCCAATGCCGAATATGCATGCGCAACTTCAGTCGCCGCGACAAC
CTGAACCGGCACCTAAAAACCCACCTGAGAGGATCTGGAAGCGGAGCTACTAACTTCAGCCTGCTGAAGC
AGGCTGGAGACGTGGAGGAGAACCCTGGACCTGCACCAGGAAGTATGGAGGAACTTTCACAGGCCCTGGC
TAGTAGTTTTTCAGTGTCTGGTGTCGGTATCCATGGCGTTCCCGGATCAGACGCATTGGACGATTTTGAT
CTGGATATGCTGGGAAGTGACGCCCTCGATGATTTTGACCTTGACATGCTTGGTTCGGATGCCCTTGATG
ACTTTGACCTCGACATGCTCGGCAGTGACGCCCTTGATGATTTCGACCTGGACATGCTGATTAACTCTAG
AAGTTCCGGATCTTCTGGTTCTGGTTCTGGTTCAGGATCCGGTGGTGGCGGGTCTGGAGGAGGAGGTAGT
GGTGGAGGTGGCTCTGGTACCATGCTTGAGATGTGGCATGAAGGCCTGGAAGAGGCATCTCGTTTGTACT
TTGGGGAAAGGAACGTGAAAGGCATGTTTGAGGTGCTGGAGCCCTTGCATGCTATGATGGAACGGGGACC
CCAGACTCTGAAGGAAACATCCTTTAATCAGGCCTATGGTCGAGATTTAATGGAGGCCCAAGAGTGGTGC
AGGAAGTACATGAAATCAGGGAATGTCAAGGACCTCCTCCAAGCCTGGGACCTCTATTATCATGTGTTCC
GACGAATCTCAAAGACTAGAGCTAGCGGCCGCGGAAGCGGAGCTACTAACTTCAGCCTGCTGAAGCAGGC
TGGAGACGTGGAGGAGAACCCTGGACCTATGGCGGAAGGATCCGTCGCCAGGCAGCCTGACCTCTTGACC
TGCGACGATGAGCCGATCCATATCCCCGGTGCCATCCAACCGCATGGACTGCTGCTCGCCCTCGCCGCCG
ACATGACGATCGTTGCCGGCAGCGACAACCTTCCCGAACTCACCGGACTGGCGATCGGCGCCCTGATCGG
CCGCTCTGCGGCCGATGTCTTCGACTCGGAGACGCACAACCGTCTGACGATCGCCTTGGCCGAGCCCGGG
GCGGCCGTCGGAGCACCGATCACTGTCGGCTTCACGATGCGAAAGGACGCAGGCTTCATCGGCTCCTGGC
ATCGCCATGATCAGCTCATCTTCCTCGAGCTCGAGCCTCCCCAGCGGGACGTCGCCGAGCCGCAGGCGTT
CTTCCGCCGCACCAACAGCGCCATCCGCCGCCTGCAGGCCGCCGAAACCTTGGAAAGCGCCTGCGCCGCC
GCGGCGCAAGAGGTGCGGAAGATTACCGGCTTCGATCGGGTGATGATCTATCGCTTCGCCTCCGACTTCA
GCGGGTCCGTGATCGCAGAGGATCGGTGCGCCGAGGTCGAGTCAAAACTAGGCCTGCACTATCCTGCCTC
ATTCATCCCGGCGCAGGCCCGTCGGCTCTATACCATCAACCCGGTACGGATCATTCCCGATATCAATTAT
CGGCCGGTGCCGGTCACCCCAGACCTCAATCCGGTCACCGGGCGGCCGATTGATCTTAGCTTCGCCATCC
TGCGCAGCGTCTCGCCCAACCATCTGGAGTTCATGCGCAACATAGGCATGCACGGCACGATGTCGATCTC
GATTTTGCGCGGCGAGCGACTGTGGGGATTGATCGTTTGCCATCACCGAACGCCGTACTACGTCGATCTC
GATGGCCGCCAAGCCTGCGAGCTAGTCGCCCAGGTTCTGGCCTGGCAGATCGGCGTGATGGAAGAGTAAC
AACGTTGCACCTGTGCCTTCTAGTTGCCAGCCATCTGTTGTTTGCCCCTCCCCCGTGCCTTCCTTGACCC
TGGAAGGTGCCACTCCCACTGTCCTTTCCTAATAAAATGAGGAAATTGCATCGCATTGTCTGAGTAGGTG
TCATTCTATTCTGGGGGGTGGGGTGGGGCAGGACAGCAAGGGGGAGGATTGGGAAGACAATAGCAGGCAT
GCTGGGGATGCGGTGGGCTCTATGGCGCTCGCTGACTGCAGGTGCCCGTGTCTCAAAATCTCTGATGTTA
CATTGCACAAGATAAAAATATATCATCATGAACAATAAAACTGTCTGCTTACATAAACAGTAATACAAGG
GGTGTTATGAGCCATATTCAACGGGAAACGTCGAGGCCGCGATTAAATTCCAACATGGATGCTGATTTAT
ATGGGTATAAATGGGCTCGCGATAATGTCGGGCAATCAGGTGCGACAATCTATCGCTTGTATGGGAAGCC
CGATGCGCCAGAGTTGTTTCTGAAACATGGCAAAGGTAGCGTTGCCAATGATGTTACAGATGAGATGGTC
AGACTAAACTGGCTGACGGAATTTATGCCTCTTCCGACCATCAAGCATTTTATCCGTACTCCTGGTGATG
CATGGTTACTCACCACTGCGATCCCCGGAAAAACAGCATTCCAGGTATTAGAAGAATATCCTGATTCAGG
TGAAAATATTGTTGATGCGCTGGCAGTGTTCCTGCGCCGGTTGCATTCGATTCCTGTTTGTAATTGTCCT
TTTAACAGCGATCGCGTATTTCGTCTAGCTCAGGCGCAATCACGAATGAATAACGGTTTGGTTGATGCGA
GTGATTTTGATGACGAGCGTAATGGCTGGCCTGTTGAACAAGTCTGGAAAGAAATGCATAAACTTTTGCC
ATTCTCACCGGATTCAGTCGTCACTCATGGTGATTTCTCACTTGATAACCTTATTTTTGACGAGGGGAAA
TTAATAGGTTGTATTGATGTTGGACGAGTCGGAATCGCAGACCGATACCAGGATCTTGCCATCCTATGGA
ACTGCCTCGGTGAGTTTTCTCCTTCATTACAGAAACGGCTTTTTCAAAAATATGGTATTGATAATCCTGA
TATGAATAAATTGCAGTTTCATTTGATGCTCGATGAGTTTTTCTAATCAGAATTGGTTAATTGGTTGTAA
CATTATTCAGATTGGGCCCCGTTCCACTGAGCGTCAGACCCCGTAGAAAAGATCAAAGGATCTTCTTGAG
ATCCTTTTTTTCTGCGCGTAATCTGCTGCTTGCAAACAAAAAAACCACCGCTACCAGCGGTGGTTTGTTT
GCCGGATCAAGAGCTACCAACTCTTTTTCCGAAGGTAACTGGCTTCAGCAGAGCGCAGATACCAAATACT
GTTCTTCTAGTGTAGCCGTAGTTAGGCCACCACTTCAAGAACTCTGTAGCACCGCCTACATACCTCGCTC
TGCTAATCCTGTTACCAGTGGCTGCTGCCAGTGGCGATAAGTCGTGTCTTACCGGGTTGGACTCAAGACG
ATAGTTACCGGATAAGGCGCAGCGGTCGGGCTGAACGGGGGGTTCGTGCACACAGCCCAGCTTGGAGCGA
ACGACCTACACCGAACTGAGATACCTACAGCGTGAGCTATGAGAAAGCGCCACGCTTCCCGAAGGGAGAA
AGGCGGACAGGTATCCGGTAAGCGGCAGGGTCGGAACAGGAGAGCGCACGAGGGAGCTTCCAGGGGGAAA
CGCCTGGTATCTTTATAGTCCTGTCGGGTTTCGCCACCTCTGACTTGAGCGTCGATTTTTGTGATGCTCG
TCAGGGGGGCGGAGCCTATGGAAAAACGCCAGCAACGCGGCCTTTTTACGGTTCCTGGCCTTTTGCTGGC
CTTTTGCTCACATGTTCTTTCCTGCGTTATCCCCTGATTCTGTGGATAACCGTATTACCGCTAGCATGGA
TCTCGGGGACGTCTAACTACTAAGCGAGAGTAGGGAACTGCCAGGCATCAAATAAAACGAAAGGCTCAGT
CGGAAGACTGGGCCTTTCGTTTTATCTGTTGTTTGTCGGTGAACGCTCTCCTGAGTAGGACAAATCCGCC
GGGAGCGGATTTGAACGTTGTGAAGCAACGGCCCGGAGGGTGGCGGGCAGGACGCCCGCCATAAACTGCC
AGGCATCAAACTAAGCAGAAGGCCATCCTGACGGATGGCCTTTTTGCGTTTCTACAAACTCTTCCTGTTA
GTTAGTTACTTAAGCTCGGGCCCACCTGCAGTCTACT
Features (pLannotate 1.2.2; 11 found; start..end, strand, type, name):
      5..216     +  promoter       EF-1α core promoter: core promoter for human elongation factor EF-1α
    273..296     +  CDS            3xFLAG (fragment): three tandem FLAG® epitope tags
    366..689     +  CDS            FKBP1A: FKB1A_HUMAN - Also known as FKBP1, FKBP12. Experimental evidence at protein level: Swiss-Prot protein existence level 1. Keeps in an inactive conformation TGFBR1, the TGF-beta type I serine/threonine kinase receptor, preventing TGF-beta receptor activation in absence of ligand. Recruits SMAD7 to ACVR1B which prevents the association of SMAD2 and SMAD3 with the activin receptor complex, thereby blocking the activin signal. May modulate the RYR1 calcium channel activity. PPIases accelerate the folding of proteins. It catalyzes the cis-trans isomerization of proline imidic peptide bonds in oligop
   1290..1306    +  CDS            VP96 (fragment): 6 tandem repeats of the minimal activation domain of herpes simplex virus VP16 (Cheng et al., 2013)
   1427..1694    +  CDS            FRB* (fragment): T2098L mutant of FKBP-rapamycin binding domain of human FRAP binds synthetic ligands such as AP21967
   1779..2726    +  CDS            iRFP720: iRFP720 is a basic (constitutively fluorescent) near ir fluorescent protein published in 2013, derived from Rhodopseudomonas palustris. It has low acid sensitivity. It requires the cofactor biliverdin for fluorescence.
   2741..2965    +  polyA_signal   bGH poly(A) signal: bovine growth hormone polyadenylation signal
   3087..3896    +  CDS            KanR: aminoglycoside phosphotransferase; aph(3')-Ia; confers resistance to kanamycin in bacteria or G418 (Geneticin®) in eukaryotes
   3986..4574    +  rep_origin     ori: high-copy-number ColE1/pMB1/pBR322/pUC origin of replication
   4742..4785    -  terminator     rrnB T1 terminator: Escherichia coli rrnB; transcription terminator T1 from the E. coli rrnB gene
   4917..4944    +  terminator     rrnB T2 terminator: transcription terminator T2 from the E. coli rrnB gene
