[The description below was written by a language model from this plasmid's Addgene catalogue record and pLannotate feature annotations shown in this document.]
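Description:
pKG3666_pGEEC576_pShip-EFS-ZF43a(inducible)-P2A-iRFP720-bGH is a roughly 5 kb synthetic-biology plasmid built by Golden Gate assembly in the pShip backbone, intended for expression of a rapamycin-inducible transcriptional activator in mammalian cells. It is propagated in E. coli through a high-copy ColE1/pUC-type origin and selected with kanamycin (KanR, aminoglycoside phosphotransferase). rrnB T1 and T2 terminators sit in the backbone, where they presumably insulate the cassette from bacterial read-through transcription. No viral packaging or integration elements are annotated, so the plasmid appears suited to delivery by transfection, although the record does not state this.

The payload is a single transcription unit driven by the EF-1α core (EFS) promoter and terminated by the bovine growth hormone polyadenylation signal. It encodes three proteins separated by P2A ribosome-skipping peptides. The first is a nuclear-localised FKBP domain (spelled "FXBP" in the insert name but annotated as FKBP1A/FKBP12) fused to the synthetic zinc-finger DNA-binding domain ZF43, preceded by a FLAG-type epitope fragment. The second is a VP64 activation domain fused to FRB and carrying a nuclear export signal. The third is the near-infrared fluorescent protein iRFP720, which requires biliverdin as a cofactor. Rapamycin bridges FKBP and FRB, which recruits the otherwise cytoplasmic activation domain to the DNA-bound zinc finger and thereby reconstitutes an activator at promoters bearing ZF43 binding sites. The FRB region matches the T2098L variant in the annotation, which can also bind rapamycin analogues. The zinc-finger and P2A segments are not themselves annotated in the feature table. iRFP720 reports expression of the activator components, and the cognate ZF43-responsive reporter must be supplied separately.
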