Addgene plasmid #239740: pKG3666_pGEEC576_pShip-EFS-ZF43a(inducible)-P2A-iRFP720-bGH
Purpose: Plasmid expressing a rapamycin-inducible transcriptional activator
Depositing lab: Kate Galloway. Depositing organization: Massachusetts Institute of Technology. Publication: High-resolution profiling reveals coupled transcriptional and translational regulation of transgenes. Peterman EL, Ploessl DS, Love KS, Sanabria V, Daniels RF, Johnstone CP, Godavarti DR, Kabaria SR, Oakes CG, Pai AA, Galloway KE. Nucleic Acids Research, Volume 53, Issue 11, 24 June 2025, gkaf528 10.1093/nar/gkaf528 PubMed 39651241.
Backbone
  Vector backbone: pShip
  Vector type: Synthetic Biology
Growth in bacteria
  Bacterial resistance: Kanamycin, 50 μg/mL
  Growth temperature: 30°C
  Growth strain: NEB Stable
  Copy number: High Copy
Gene/Insert
  Gene/Insert name: NLS-FXBP-ZF43-P2A-NES-VP64-FRB-P2A-iRFP720
  Species: Synthetic
  Cloning method: Golden Gate
Terms and licenses: Academic/Nonprofit Terms; Industry Terms: Not Available to Industry
Depositor comments: Please visit https://doi.org/10.1101/2024.11.26.625483 for bioRxiv preprint.
How to cite: pKG3666_pGEEC576_pShip-EFS-ZF43a(inducible)-P2A-iRFP720-bGH was a gift from Kate Galloway (Addgene plasmid # 239740 ; http://n2t.net/addgene:239740 ; RRID:Addgene_239740)
